>Addgene plasmid #233173 | pMXs-uORFx3-Isl1-P2A-mRuby2 | addgene full sequence | sequence record 462990 | Addgene NGS Result
TCGGCGACACAGTGTGGGTCCGCCGACACCAGACTAAGAACCTAGAACCTCGCTGGAAAGGACCTTACAC
AGTCCTGCTGACCACCCCCACCGCCCTCAAAGTAGACGGCATCGCAGCTTGGATACACGCCGCCCACGTG
AAGGCTGCCGACCCCGGGGGTGGACCATCCTCTAGACTGCCGGATCTAGCTAGTTAATCGACGGTATCGA
TAAGCTATCAAACAAGTTTGTACAAAAAAGCAGGCTCCACCATGGGAACCAATTCAGTCGAGTCGACTGG
ATCCACCATGGGTTGAACCATGGGTTGAACCATGGGTTGAGATCCGGTACTACTGCCACCATGGGAGACA
TGGGCGATCCACCAAAAAAAAAACGTCTGATTTCCCTGTGTGTTGGTTGCGGCAATCAAATTCACGACCA
GTATATTCTGAGGGTTTCTCCGGATTTGGAGTGGCATGCAGCATGTTTGAAATGTGCGGAGTGTAATCAG
TATTTGGACGAAAGCTGTACGTGCTTTGTTAGGGATGGGAAAACCTACTGTAAAAGAGATTATATCAGGT
TGTACGGGATCAAATGCGCCAAGTGCAGCATAGGCTTCAGCAAGAACGACTTCGTGATGCGCGCCCGCTC
TAAGGTGTACCACATCGAGTGTTTCCGCTGTGTAGCCTGCAGCCGACAGCTCATCCCGGGAGACGAATTC
GCCCTGCGGGAGGATGGGCTTTTCTGCCGTGCAGACCACGATGTGGTGGAGAGAGCCAGCCTGGGAGCTG
GAGATCCTCTCAGTCCCTTGCATCCAGCGCGGCCTCTGCAAATGGCAGCCGAACCCATCTCGGCTAGGCA
GCCAGCTCTGCGGCCGCACGTCCACAAGCAGCCGGAGAAGACCACCCGAGTGCGGACTGTGCTCAACGAG
AAGCAGCTGCACACCTTGCGGACCTGCTATGCCGCCAACCCTCGGCCAGATGCGCTCATGAAGGAGCAAC
TAGTGGAGATGACGGGCCTCAGTCCCAGAGTCATCCGAGTGTGGTTTCAAAACAAGCGGTGCAAGGACAA
GAAACGCAGCATCATGATGAAGCAGCTCCAGCAGCAGCAACCCAACGACAAAACTAATATCCAGGGGATG
ACAGGAACTCCCATGGTGGCTGCTAGTCCGGAGAGACATGATGGTGGTTTACAGGCTAACCCAGTAGAGG
TGCAAAGTTACCAGCCGCCCTGGAAAGTACTGAGTGACTTCGCCTTGCAAAGCGACATAGATCAGCCTGC
TTTTCAGCAACTGGTCAATTTTTCAGAAGGAGGACCAGGCTCTAATTCTACTGGCAGTGAAGTAGCATCG
ATGTCCTCGCAGCTCCCAGATACACCCAACAGCATGGTAGCCAGTCCTATTGAGGCAGGAAGCGGAGCTA
CTAACTTCAGCCTGCTGAAGCAGGCTGGAGACGTGGAGGAGAACCCTGGACCTATGGTGTCTAAGGGCGA
AGAGCTGATCAAGGAAAATATGCGTATGAAGGTGGTCATGGAAGGTTCGGTCAACGGCCACCAATTCAAA
TGCACAGGTGAAGGAGAAGGCAATCCGTACATGGGAACTCAAACCATGAGGATCAAAGTCATCGAGGGAG
GACCCCTGCCATTTGCCTTTGACATTCTTGCCACGTCGTTCATGTATGGCAGCCGTACTTTTATCAAGTA
CCCGAAAGGCATTCCTGATTTCTTTAAACAGTCCTTTCCTGAGGGTTTTACTTGGGAAAGAGTTACGAGA
TACGAAGATGGTGGAGTCGTCACCGTCATGCAGGACACCAGCCTTGAGGATGGCTGTCTCGTTTACCACG
TCCAAGTCAGAGGGGTAAACTTTCCCTCCAATGGTCCCGTGATGCAGAAGAAGACCAAGGGTTGGGAGCC
TAATACAGAGATGATGTATCCAGCAGATGGTGGTCTGAGGGGATACACTCATATGGCACTGAAAGTTGAT
GGTGGTGGCCATCTGTCTTGCTCTTTCGTAACAACTTACAGGTCAAAAAAGACCGTCGGGAACATCAAGA
TGCCCGGTATCCATGCCGTTGATCACCGCCTGGAAAGGTTAGAGGAAAGTGACAATGAAATGTTCGTAGT
ACAACGCGAACACGCAGTTGCCAAGTTCGCCGGGCTTGGTGGTGGGATGGACGAGCTGTACAAGTAACGC
TGATATCTAGACCCAGCTTTCTTGTACAAAGTGGTTCGATAGCTTATCGATAATCAACCTCTGGATTACA
AAATTTGTGAAAGATTGACTGGTATTCTTAACTATGTTGCTCCTTTTACGCTATGTGGATACGCTGCTTT
AATGCCTTTGTATCATGCTATTGCTTCCCGTATGGCTTTCATTTTCTCCTCCTTGTATAAATCCTGGTTG
CTGTCTCTTTATGAGGAGTTGTGGCCCGTTGTCAGGCAACGTGGCGTGGTGTGCACTGTGTTTGCTGACG
CAACCCCCACTGGTTGGGGCATTGCCACCACCTGTCAGCTCCTTTCCGGGACTTTCGCTTTCCCCCTCCC
TATTGCCACGGCGGAACTCATCGCCGCCTGCCTTGCCCGCTGCTGGACAGGGGCTCGGCTGTTGGGCACT
GACAATTCCGTGGTGTTGTCGGGGAAATCATCGTCCTTTCCTTGGCTGCTCGCCTGTGTTGCCACCTGGA
TTCTGCGCGGGACGTCCTTCTGCTACGTCCCTTCGGCCCTCAATCCAGCGGACCTTCCTTCCCGCGGCCT
GCTGCCGGCTCTGCGGCCTCTTCCGCGTCTTCGCCTTCGCCCTCAGACGAGTCGGATCTCCCTTTGGGCC
GCCTCCCCGCATCGATACCGTCGACGATAAAATAAAAGATTTTATTTAGTCTCCAGAAAAAGGGGGGAAT
GAAAGACCCCACCTGTAGGTTTGGCAAGCTAGCTTAAGTAACGCCATTTTGCAAGGCATGGAAAAATACA
TAACTGAGAATAGAGAAGTTCAGATCAAGGTCAGGAACAGATGGAACAGCTGAATATGGGCCAAACAGGA
TATCTGTGGTAAGCAGTTCCTGCCCCGGCTCAGGGCCAAGAACAGATGGAACAGCTGAATATGGGCCAAA
CAGGATATCTGTGGTAAGCAGTTCCTGCCCCGGCTCAGGGCCAAGAACAGATGGTCCCCAGATGCGGTCC
AGCCCTCAGCAGTTTCTAGAGAACCATCAGATGTTTCCAGGGTGCCCCAAGGACCTGAAATGACCCTGTG
CCTTATTTGAACTAACCAATCAGTTCGCTTCTCGCTTCTGTTCGCGCGCTTCTGCTCCCCGAGCTCAATA
AAAGAGCCCACAACCCCTCACTCGGGGCGCCAGTCCTCCGATTGACTGAGTCGCCCGGGTACCCGTGTAT
CCAATAAACCCTCTTGCAGTTGCATCCGACTTGTGGTCTCGCTGTTCCTTGGGAGGGTCTCCTCTGAGTG
ATTGACTACCCGTCAGCGGGGGTCTTTCACATGCAGCATGTATCAAAATTAATTTGGTTTTTTTTCTTAA
GTATTTACATTAAATGGCCATAGTTGCATTAATGAATCGGCCAACGCGCGGGGAGAGGCGGTTTGCGTAT
TGGGCGCTCTTCCGCTTCCTCGCTCACTGACTCGCTGCGCTCGGTCGTTCGGCTGCGGCGAGCGGTATCA
GCTCACTCAAAGGCGGTAATACGGTTATCCACAGAATCAGGGGATAACGCAGGAAAGAACATGTGAGCAA
AAGGCCAGCAAAAGGCCAGGAACCGTAAAAAGGCCGCGTTGCTGGCGTTTTTCCATAGGCTCCGCCCCCC
TGACGAGCATCACAAAAATCGACGCTCAAGTCAGAGGTGGCGAAACCCGACAGGACTATAAAGATACCAG
GCGTTTCCCCCTGGAAGCTCCCTCGTGCGCTCTCCTGTTCCGACCCTGCCGCTTACCGGATACCTGTCCG
CCTTTCTCCCTTCGGGAAGCGTGGCGCTTTCTCATAGCTCACGCTGTAGGTATCTCAGTTCGGTGTAGGT
CGTTCGCTCCAAGCTGGGCTGTGTGCACGAACCCCCCGTTCAGCCCGACCGCTGCGCCTTATCCGGTAAC
TATCGTCTTGAGTCCAACCCGGTAAGACACGACTTATCGCCACTGGCAGCAGCCACTGGTAACAGGATTA
GCAGAGCGAGGTATGTAGGCGGTGCTACAGAGTTCTTGAAGTGGTGGCCTAACTACGGCTACACTAGAAG
AACAGTATTTGGTATCTGCGCTCTGCTGAAGCCAGTTACCTTCGGAAAAAGAGTTGGTAGCTCTTGATCC
GGCAAACAAACCACCGCTGGTAGCGGTGGTTTTTTTGTTTGCAAGCAGCAGATTACGCGCAGAAAAAAAG
GATCTCAAGAAGATCCTTTGATCTTTTCTACGGGGTCTGACGCTCAGTGGAACGAAAACTCACGTTAAGG
GATTTTGGTCATGAGATTATCAAAAAGGATCTTCACCTAGATCCTTTTGCGGCCGGCCGCAAATCAATCT
AAAGTATATATGAGTAAACTTGGTCTGACAGTTACCAATGCTTAATCAGTGAGGCACCTATCTCAGCGAT
CTGTCTATTTCGTTCATCCATAGTTGCCTGACTCCCCGTCGTGTAGATAACTACGATACGGGAGGGCTTA
CCATCTGGCCCCAGTGCTGCAATGATACCGCGAGACCCACGCTCACCGGCTCCAGATTTATCAGCAATAA
ACCAGCCAGCCGGAAGGGCCGAGCGCAGAAGTGGTCCTGCAACTTTATCCGCCTCCATCCAGTCTATTAA
TTGTTGCCGGGAAGCTAGAGTAAGTAGTTCGCCAGTTAATAGTTTGCGCAACGTTGTTGCCATTGCTACA
GGCATCGTGGTGTCACGCTCGTCGTTTGGTATGGCTTCATTCAGCTCCGGTTCCCAACGATCAAGGCGAG
TTACATGATCCCCCATGTTGTGCAAAAAAGCGGTTAGCTCCTTCGGTCCTCCGATCGTTGTCAGAAGTAA
GTTGGCCGCAGTGTTATCACTCATGGTTATGGCAGCACTGCATAATTCTCTTACTGTCATGCCATCCGTA
AGATGCTTTTCTGTGACTGGTGAGTACTCAACCAAGTCATTCTGAGAATAGTGTATGCGGCGACCGAGTT
GCTCTTGCCCGGCGTCAATACGGGATAATACCGCGCCACATAGCAGAACTTTAAAAGTGCTCATCATTGG
AAAACGTTCTTCGGGGCGAAAACTCTCAAGGATCTTACCGCTGTTGAGATCCAGTTCGATGTAACCCACT
CGTGCACCCAACTGATCTTCAGCATCTTTTACTTTCACCAGCGTTTCTGGGTGAGCAAAAACAGGAAGGC
AAAATGCCGCAAAAAAGGGAATAAGGGCGACACGGAAATGTTGAATACTCATACTCTTCCTTTTTCAATA
TTATTGAAGCATTTATCAGGGTTATTGTCTCATGAGCGGATACATATTTGAATGTATTTAGAAAAATAAA
CAAATAGGGGTTCCGCGCACATTTCCCCGAAAAGTGCCACCTGCATAATGAAAGACCCCACCTGTAGGTT
TGGCAAGCTAGCTTAAGTAACGCCATTTTGCAAGGCATGGAAAAATACATAACTGAGAATAGAAAAGTTC
AGATCAAGGTCAGGAACAGATGGAACAGCTGAATATGGGCCAAACAGGATATCTGTGGTAAGCAGTTCCT
GCCCCGGCTCAGGGCCAAGAACAGATGGAACAGCTGAATATGGGCCAAACAGGATATCTGTGGTAAGCAG
TTCCTGCCCCGGCTCAGGGCCAAGAACAGATGGTCCCCAGATGCGGTCCAGCCCTCAGCAGTTTCTAGAG
AACCATCAGATGTTTCCAGGGTGCCCCAAGGACCTGAAATGACCCTGTGCCTTATTTGAACTAACCAATC
AGTTCGCTTCTCGCTTCTGTTCGCGCGCTTCTGCTCCCCGAGCTCAATAAAAGAGCCCACAACCCCTCAC
TCGGCGCGCCAGTCCTCCGATTGACTGAGTCGCCCGGGTACCCGTGTATCCAATAAACCCTCTTGCAGTT
GCATCCGACTTGTGGTCTCGCTGTTCCTTGGGAGGGTCTCCTCTGAGTGATTGACTACCCGTCAGCGGGG
GTCTTTCATTTGGGGGCTCGTCCGGGATCGGGAGACCCCTGCCCAGGGACCACCGACCCACCACCGGGAG
GTAAGCTGGCCAGCAACTTATCTGTGTCTGTCCGATTGTCTAGTGTCTATGACTGATTTTATGCGCCTGC
GTCGGTACTAGTTAGCTAACTAGCTCTGTATCTGGCGGACCCGTGGTGGAACTGACGAGTTCGGAACACC
CGGCCGCAACCCTGGGAGACGTCCCAGGGACTTCGGGGGCCGTTTTTGTGGCCCGACCTGAGTCCAAAAA
TCCCGATCGTTTTGGACTCTTTGGTGCACCCCCCTAATAGGAGGGATATGTGGTTCTGGTAGGAGACGAG
AACCTAAAACAGTTCCCGCCTCCGTCTGAATTTTTGCTTTCGGTTTGGGACCGAAGCCGCGCCGCGCGTC
TTGTCTGCTGCAGCATCGTTCTGTGTTGTCTCTGTCTGACTGTGTTTCTGTATTTGTCTGAAAATTAGGG
CCAGACTGTTACCACTCCCTTAAGTTTGACCTTAGGTCACTGGAAAGATGTCGAGCGGATCGCTCACAAC
CAGTCGGTAGATGTCAAGAAGAGACGTTGGGTTACCTTCTGCTCTGCAGAATGGCCAACCTTTAACGTCG
GATGGCCGCGAGACGGCACCTTTAACCGAGACCTCATCACCCAGGTTAAGATCAAGGTCTTTTCACCTGG
CCCGCATGGACACCCAGACCAGGTCCCCTACATCGTGACCTGGGAAGCCTTGGCTTTTGACCCCCCTCCC
TGGGTCAAGCCCTTTGTACACCCTAAGCCTCCGCCTCCTCTTCCTCCATCCGCCCCGTCTCTCCCCCTTG
AACCTCCTCGTTCGACCCCGCCTCGATCCTCCCTTTATCCAGCCCTCACTCCTTCTCTAGGCGCCCCCAT
ATGGCCATATGAGATCTTATATGGGGCACCCCCGCCCCTTGTAAACTTCCCTGACCCTGACATGACAAGA
GTTACTAACAGCCCCTCTCTCCAAGCTCACTTACAGGCTCTCTACTTAGTCCAGCACGAAGTCTGGAGAC
CTCTGGCGGCAGCCTACCAAGAACAACTGGACCGACCGGTGGTACCTCACCCTTACCGAG
Features (pLannotate 1.2.2; 17 found; start..end, strand, type, name):
    198..216     -  misc_feature   MCS (fragment): pBluescript multiple cloning site
    222..246     +  protein_bind   attB1: mutant version of attB; recombination site for the Gateway® BP reaction BP Clonase™
    341..1387    +  CDS            ISL1: ISL1_HUMAN - Experimental evidence at protein level: Swiss-Prot protein existence level 1. DNA-binding transcriptional activator. Recognizes and binds to the consensus octamer binding site 5'-ATAATTAA-3' in promoter of target genes. Plays a fundamental role in the gene regulatory network essential for retinal ganglion cell (RGC) differentiation. Cooperates with the transcription factor POU4F2 to achieve maximal levels of expression of RGC target genes and RGC fate specification in the developing retina. Involved in the specification of motor neurons in cooperation with LHX3 and LDB1. Binds to
   1454..2164    +  CDS            mRuby2: mRuby2 is a basic (constitutively fluorescent) red fluorescent protein published in 2012, derived from Entacmaea quadricolor. It has moderate acid sensitivity.
   2181..2205    -  protein_bind   attB2: mutant version of attB; recombination site for the Gateway® BP reaction BP Clonase™
   2222..2810    +  misc_feature   WPRE: woodchuck hepatitis virus posttranscriptional regulatory element
   2868..2989    +  LTR            3' LTR (ΔU3) (fragment): self-inactivating 3' long terminal repeat (LTR) from Moloney murine leukemia virus
   2990..3459    +  LTR            LTR: long terminal repeat from Moloney murine leukemia virus
   3525..3577    -  CDS            lacI (fragment): lac repressor; lacI; The lac repressor binds to the lac operator to inhibit transcription in E. coli. This inhibition can be relieved by adding lactose or isopropyl-β-D-thiogalactopyranoside (IPTG).
   3760..4348    -  rep_origin     ori: high-copy-number ColE1/pMB1/pBR322/pUC origin of replication
   4512..5372    -  CDS            AmpR: β-lactamase; bla; confers resistance to ampicillin, carbenicillin, and related antibiotics
   5373..5477    -  promoter       AmpR promoter: bla
   5507..6100    +  LTR            LTR: long terminal repeat from Moloney murine leukemia virus
   6163..6362    +  misc_feature   MMLV Ψ: packaging signal of Moloney murine leukemia virus (MMLV)
   6414..6502    +  misc_feature   MESV Ψ (fragment): packaging signal of murine embryonic stem cell virus
   6579..6995    +  CDS            gag (truncated): truncated Moloney murine leukemia virus (MMLV) gag gene lacking the start codon
   7005..179     +  misc_feature   pol region (across the origin): Moloney murine leukemia virus (MMLV) pol region containing the splice acceptor site
