[The description below was written by a language model from this plasmid's Addgene catalogue record and pLannotate feature annotations shown in this document.]
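Description:
pMXs-uORFx3-Isl1-P2A-mRuby2 is a Moloney murine leukemia virus-based retroviral expression vector built on the Gateway-adapted pMXs-gw backbone, intended for transduction of mammalian cells. In bacteria it is maintained through a high-copy ColE1/pUC-type origin and selected with ampicillin via the β-lactamase gene and its native promoter. The viral portion comprises a 5′ MMLV LTR, the MMLV packaging signal (with an adjoining MESV Ψ fragment), a truncated gag lacking its start codon, and a pol region carrying the splice acceptor. These elements allow the genomic RNA to be packaged when viral proteins are supplied in trans by a packaging cell line. No separate internal promoter is annotated, so expression of the insert is presumably driven from the 5′ LTR, as is usual for pMXs vectors. The 3′ end is annotated as an MMLV LTR preceded by a short fragment matching a ΔU3 LTR.

The payload sits between attB1 and attB2 sites left by Gateway recombination. It encodes the mouse LIM-homeodomain transcription factor Isl1 (matched by the annotation tool to the human ISL1 protein entry), followed by a P2A self-cleaving peptide and the red fluorescent protein mRuby2. Both proteins are therefore made from one transcript, and fluorescence reports Isl1 expression. According to the name and stated purpose, upstream open reading frames (three, judging by the name) precede the Isl1 coding sequence. They are not annotated in the feature table but would fall in the interval between attB1 and the Isl1 start. Upstream ORFs generally reduce translation of the downstream ORF, which would offer a way to tune transcription factor levels. A WPRE downstream of attB2 enhances transcript stability and expression. The associated work concerns how transcription factor levels influence direct conversion of cells to motor neurons.
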