Addgene plasmid #233173: pMXs-uORFx3-Isl1-P2A-mRuby2
Purpose: Retroviral expression of Isl1 with mRuby2 fluorescent reporter with upstream open reading frame
Depositing lab: Kate Galloway. Depositing organization: Massachusetts Institute of Technology. Publication: Proliferation history and transcription factor levels drive direct conversion to motor neurons. Wang NB, Lende-Dorn BA, Beitz AM, Han P, Adewumi HO, O'Shea TM, Galloway KE. Cell Syst. 2025 Apr 16;16(4):101205. doi: 10.1016/j.cels.2025.101205. Epub 2025 Mar 13. PubMed 40086434.
Backbone
  Vector backbone: pMXs-gw
  Vector type: Mammalian Expression, Retroviral
Growth in bacteria
  Bacterial resistance: Ampicillin, 100 μg/mL
  Growth temperature: 30°C
  Growth strain: NEB Stable
  Copy number: High Copy
Gene/Insert
  Gene/Insert name: Isl1-P2A-mRuby2
  Species: M. musculus (mouse), Synthetic
  Entrez Gene: Isl1
  Cloning method: Gateway Cloning
Terms and licenses: Academic/Nonprofit Terms; Industry Terms: Not Available to Industry
Depositor comments: Please visit https://doi.org/10.1101/2023.11.26.568736 for bioRxiv preprint.
How to cite: pMXs-uORFx3-Isl1-P2A-mRuby2 was a gift from Kate Galloway (Addgene plasmid # 233173 ; http://n2t.net/addgene:233173 ; RRID:Addgene_233173)
