>Addgene plasmid #233173 | pMXs-uORFx3-Isl1-P2A-mRuby2 | depositor partial sequence | sequence record 458717 | Isl1
ATGGGAGACATGGGCGATCCACCAAAAAAAAAACGTCTGATTTCCCTGTGTGTTGGTTGCGGCAATCAAA
TTCACGACCAGTATATTCTGAGGGTTTCTCCGGATTTGGAGTGGCATGCAGCATGTTTGAAATGTGCGGA
GTGTAATCAGTATTTGGACGAAAGCTGTACGTGCTTTGTTAGGGATGGGAAAACCTACTGTAAAAGAGAT
TATATCAGGTTGTACGGGATCAAATGCGCCAAGTGCAGCATAGGCTTCAGCAAGAACGACTTCGTGATGC
GCGCCCGCTCTAAGGTGTACCACATCGAGTGTTTCCGCTGTGTAGCCTGCAGCCGACAGCTCATCCCGGG
AGACGAATTCGCCCTGCGGGAGGATGGGCTTTTCTGCCGTGCAGACCACGATGTGGTGGAGAGAGCCAGC
CTGGGAGCTGGAGATCCTCTCAGTCCCTTGCATCCAGCGCGGCCTCTGCAAATGGCAGCCGAACCCATCT
CGGCTAGGCAGCCAGCTCTGCGGCCGCACGTCCACAAGCAGCCGGAGAAGACCACCCGAGTGCGGACTGT
GCTCAACGAGAAGCAGCTGCACACCTTGCGGACCTGCTATGCCGCCAACCCTCGGCCAGATGCGCTCATG
AAGGAGCAACTAGTGGAGATGACGGGCCTCAGTCCCAGAGTCATCCGAGTGTGGTTTCAAAACAAGCGGT
GCAAGGACAAGAAACGCAGCATCATGATGAAGCAGCTCCAGCAGCAGCAACCCAACGACAAAACTAATAT
CCAGGGGATGACAGGAACTCCCATGGTGGCTGCTAGTCCGGAGAGACATGATGGTGGTTTACAGGCTAAC
CCAGTAGAGGTGCAAAGTTACCAGCCGCCCTGGAAAGTACTGAGTGACTTCGCCTTGCAAAGCGACATAG
ATCAGCCTGCTTTTCAGCAACTGGTCAATTTTTCAGAAGGAGGACCAGGCTCTAATTCTACTGGCAGTGA
AGTAGCATCGATGTCCTCGCAGCTCCCAGATACACCCAACAGCATGGTAGCCAGTCCTATTGAGGCA
