>Addgene plasmid #233173 | pMXs-uORFx3-Isl1-P2A-mRuby2 | depositor partial sequence | sequence record 458718 | mRuby2
ATGGTGTCTAAGGGCGAAGAGCTGATCAAGGAAAATATGCGTATGAAGGTGGTCATGGAAGGTTCGGTCA
ACGGCCACCAATTCAAATGCACAGGTGAAGGAGAAGGCAATCCGTACATGGGAACTCAAACCATGAGGAT
CAAAGTCATCGAGGGAGGACCCCTGCCATTTGCCTTTGACATTCTTGCCACGTCGTTCATGTATGGCAGC
CGTACTTTTATCAAGTACCCGAAAGGCATTCCTGATTTCTTTAAACAGTCCTTTCCTGAGGGTTTTACTT
GGGAAAGAGTTACGAGATACGAAGATGGTGGAGTCGTCACCGTCATGCAGGACACCAGCCTTGAGGATGG
CTGTCTCGTTTACCACGTCCAAGTCAGAGGGGTAAACTTTCCCTCCAATGGTCCCGTGATGCAGAAGAAG
ACCAAGGGTTGGGAGCCTAATACAGAGATGATGTATCCAGCAGATGGTGGTCTGAGGGGATACACTCATA
TGGCACTGAAAGTTGATGGTGGTGGCCATCTGTCTTGCTCTTTCGTAACAACTTACAGGTCAAAAAAGAC
CGTCGGGAACATCAAGATGCCCGGTATCCATGCCGTTGATCACCGCCTGGAAAGGTTAGAGGAAAGTGAC
AATGAAATGTTCGTAGTACAACGCGAACACGCAGTTGCCAAGTTCGCCGGGCTTGGTGGTGGGATGGACG
AGCTGTACAAG
